Addgene plasmid #195035: GL4.10 E2E1- Prg4 promoter-luciferase
Purpose: Prg4 enhancer/promoterfirefly luciferase constructs were constructed by cloning various Prg4 regulatory fragments into pGL4.10[luc2] vector
Depositing lab: Andrew Lassar & Cheng-Hai Zhang. Depositing organization: Harvard Medical School. Publication: Creb5 establishes the competence for Prg4 expression in articular cartilage. Zhang CH, Gao Y, Jadhav U, Hung HH, Holton KM, Grodzinsky AJ, Shivdasani RA, Lassar AB. Commun Biol. 2021 Mar 12;4(1):332. doi: 10.1038/s42003-021-01857-0. PubMed 33712729.
Backbone
  Vector backbone: pGL4.10
  Vector type: Luciferase
Growth in bacteria
  Bacterial resistance: Ampicillin, 100 μg/mL
  Growth temperature: 37°C
  Growth strain: DH5alpha
  Copy number: High Copy
Gene/Insert
  Gene/Insert name: Prg4 promoter plus Enhancer 1 and Enhancer 2
  Species: B. taurus (bovine)
  Entrez Gene: PRG4 (a.k.a. MSF, lubricin)
  Cloning method: Restriction Enzyme; 5′ cloning site n/a (unknown if destroyed); 3′ cloning site n/a (unknown if destroyed)
  Sequencing primers: 5′ n/a
Terms and licenses: Academic/Nonprofit Terms; Industry Terms: Not Available to Industry
How to cite: GL4.10 E2E1- Prg4 promoter-luciferase was a gift from Andrew Lassar & Cheng-Hai Zhang (Addgene plasmid # 195035 ; http://n2t.net/addgene:195035 ; RRID:Addgene_195035)
