[The description below was written by a language model from this plasmid's Addgene catalogue record and pLannotate feature annotations shown in this document.]
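Description:
GL4.10 E2E1- Prg4 promoter-luciferase is a firefly luciferase reporter plasmid built on the promoterless pGL4.10[luc2] backbone, into which bovine (B. taurus) regulatory DNA from the PRG4 gene (also called lubricin or MSF) has been cloned. It is propagated in E. coli as a high-copy plasmid through a ColE1/pUC-type origin and is selected with ampicillin through the β-lactamase (AmpR) gene. The sequenced record is 5,897 nt. The short annotated fragments of SV40 large T antigen and the tetracycline resistance gene appear to be backbone remnants rather than functional elements.

The insert combines the Prg4 promoter with two enhancer fragments, Enhancer 1 and Enhancer 2. The name suggests an E2-E1-promoter order, although the record does not describe the arrangement or give the cloning sites. The feature table does not annotate the insert itself. However, the unannotated stretch of roughly 1.7 kb between the upstream pause site and the start of the luc2 coding sequence is where these regulatory fragments would sit. Upstream of that region, a synthetic poly(A) signal and the RNA polymerase II transcriptional pause site from the human α2 globin gene limit read-through transcription from the backbone. This means luciferase output reflects the activity of the cloned regulatory DNA. The synthetic luc2 firefly luciferase gene is followed by an SV40 polyadenylation signal.

The plasmid is one of a series of Prg4 enhancer/promoter reporters carrying various regulatory fragments. It is suited to transfection-based luciferase assays measuring how these elements drive Prg4 transcription, in work connected to Creb5-dependent Prg4 expression in articular cartilage.
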