Features (pLannotate 1.2.2; 9 found; start..end, strand, type, name):
     77..937     -  CDS            AmpR: β-lactamase confers resistance to ampicillin, carbenicillin, and related antibiotics
    938..979     -  promoter       AmpR promoter (fragment): bla
   1042..1090    +  polyA_signal   poly(A) signal: synthetic polyadenylation signal
   1104..1195    +  misc_feature   pause site: RNA polymerase II transcriptional pause signal from the human α2 globin gene
   2950..4602    +  CDS            luciferase: firefly luciferase synthetic luc2 version of the luciferase gene
   4646..4767    -  polyA_signal   SV40 poly(A) signal: SV40 polyadenylation signal
   4790..4858    -  CDS            large T antigen (fragment): large T antigen from SV40 (simian virus 40)
   4874..5006    +  CDS            TcR (fragment): tetracycline efflux protein; tet; confers resistance to tetracycline
   5186..5774    -  rep_origin     ori: high-copy-number ColE1/pMB1/pBR322/pUC origin of replication
>Addgene plasmid #195035 | GL4.10 E2E1- Prg4 promoter-luciferase | addgene full sequence | sequence record 383820 | Addgene NGS Result
AGTTTTAAATCAATCTAAAGTATATATGAGTAAACTTGGTCTGACAGCGGCCGCAAATGCTAAACCACTG
CAGTGGTTACCAGTGCTTGATCAGTGAGGCACCGATCTCAGCGATCTGCCTATTTCGTTCGTCCATAGTG
GCCTGACTCCCCGTCGTGTAGATCACTACGATTCGTGAGGGCTTACCATCAGGCCCCAGCGCAGCAATGA
TGCCGCGAGAGCCGCGTTCACCGGCCCCCGATTTGTCAGCAATGAACCAGCCAGCAGGGAGGGCCGAGCG
AAGAAGTGGTCCTGCTACTTTGTCCGCCTCCATCCAGTCTATGAGCTGCTGTCGTGATGCTAGAGTAAGA
AGTTCGCCAGTGAGTAGTTTCCGAAGAGTTGTGGCCATTGCTACTGGCATCGTGGTATCACGCTCGTCGT
TCGGTATGGCTTCGTTCAACTCTGGTTCCCAGCGGTCAAGCCGGGTCACATGATCACCCATATTATGAAG
AAATGCAGTCAGCTCCTTAGGGCCTCCGATCGTTGTCAGAAGTAAGTTGGCCGCGGTGTTGTCGCTCATG
GTAATGGCAGCACTACACAATTCTCTTACCGTCATGCCATCCGTAAGATGCTTTTCCGTGACCGGCGAGT
ACTCAACCAAGTCGTTTTGTGAGTAGTGTATACGGCGACCAAGCTGCTCTTGCCCGGCGTCTATACGGGA
CAACACCGCGCCACATAGCAGTACTTTGAAAGTGCTCATCATCGGGAATCGTTCTTCGGGGCGGAAAGAC
TCAAGGATCTTGCCGCTATTGAGATCCAGTTCGATATAGCCCACTCTTGCACCCAGTTGATCTTCAGCAT
CTTTTACTTTCACCAGCGTTTCGGGGTGTGCAAAAACAGGCAAGCAAAATGCCGCAAAGAAGGGAATGAG
TGCGACACGAAAATGTTGGATGCTCATACTCGTCCTTTTTCAATATTATTGAAGCATTTATCAGGGTTAC
TAGTACGTCTCTCAAGGATAAGTAAGTAATATTAAGGTACGGGAGGTATTGGACAGGCCGCAATAAAATA
TCTTTATTTTCATTACATCTGTGTGTTGGTTTTTTGTGTGAATCGATAGTACTAACATACGCTCTCCATC
AAAACAAAACGAAACAAAACAAACTAGCAAAATAGGCTGTCCCCAGTGCAAGTGCAGGTGCCAGAACATT
TCTCTGGCCTAACTGGCCGGTACCTGAGCTCGCTAGCCTCGAGGATATCTTCAATTTTCCATTGGAGATA
CGTTTCTCTCTGTTTTCGCTCCAACCCAGGGCTCACTCCCTCTGCTTCCTTCTACCTTGCTTTACTATGC
AGAATGCCTGAATGCTGGCCAGCTTTTCCTTTGCTAAGGGCTTATGAAATTCTTATTTCAACCAAGCGGT
CTCTCTTGGGAAGGCCACATGGGAGTGCAAAGTGAGTTGTCGCTTAAAAAAATAAATTTTTCCGGATCAT
TGCATTACACAATCTGTAGTTTCTTGACTTTCCTGTGTCAAACTAATTTTTTAGATTCAAAAGCAGAGCC
ACAGATGGTTCAACTGGTTTCTCAAAAGTTTTAAACAATCCCAACTTTAGTTTTACTGGCATTCGAATAA
ATTGCTCTGCCTTTTCCCTCCTCTGGTATTCCTACCTGCCTTGTACTGAATAAAGATAGATGGTTCTGTG
TAAGACTGTGTCAACTATTTACGTCTAGATTTATCTTTTTTGGCTTTTTACTTCTTTTCTCCTTAAGTTC
CCCACATTCCTTTTCTACAGGAAGCGTGGAAAAGATAAAGGTGCCAGGAAAGATATTAGTTTTTGGCTGC
TGGCAGATCTAATACTCAGGAAAAGAATTAAACATTTGAATGTATTAGTTCAGAAAACTTATGCCATAAG
CTGAAACTAGATAAAGTTTCAAAAACACTCTTTGCTGGGTTAACTGGAAAAAGAAAAAAAAAAAGAAATG
ATACCAGCATTTGACTATTTTAAAGTTGTTGCACTAGTCAAAGCCTGCCAAGCAATTTACCATCTCACAG
AACAATTTGTTCACTTCACTTAGAAATTAGAAGTGTGTTTGGGCCAATAAAGCTAAATTTGTAGTAGTCA
TTTTTATTAACGGAAGTGTTTTCCAGATGTTACTTAAGTCTGGTTGTCTGGGACCTGTTCCAATAAATGA
GGAAAGTTTGATTTCATAGGTTGTCACTGTTGATTCTGTCTAACCTTTGGACTAATTGGTTCATCCTAAC
ATATTTGCTCCGGTATATAAGAGCATTGGACATTGGAGAAATTCACCTCTCCTTTTACGGGTAAGTGTCA
CAGTTAACTTGCTTCATGGAGTTATATGTTTTCAATTCAATAAGGATTTATTAAAAGTTTATTAAAGGTG
CTTGAAAAGATTTATAAGGATAGTAGTTGGAGAGTTTAGAAAAGAATCACATTTATGTAATACACCTGCC
GGAGGCTTATGAATTTATATTGAGAGTTAAGAGAATGTTGGAATGATAACTGTTAAATTAAATTTTACTA
AAGCTGGTTACTTATTTTTTCCCTTCAATATAGGATTTAAACCTTGTACTTTAAGAACATGCTATAATTT
GAATAGAGTTTTAAGATACGTCTTTTTTTCTATTTGGGAGATTCTAAAGTATTAAAATGGTCAGTAACGT
GGTTGAGATGGTGATTTGATGATTTTTTTTTTTTCTGTATAAGATTAAATCTAATGGTCAAGTATTTACA
ATGAATTAAGGCTGGTTATTTTTAAAAGTCTTGCTTTAAGAATGGGAAAGTTTTTTTATCATTAAATTGA
ATTTTGAAATTATTGAAATGCTGTAATACAAGCATAAATTAGTGGTGAGATCCAAGAGGCGTTTCTAATA
CTTTTATTTTCTTTTCAGCGAGGGCTCAGTACCTGAAAACAGCCAAGCTTGGCAATCCGGTACTGTTGGT
AAAGCCACCATGGAAGATGCCAAAAACATTAAGAAGGGCCCAGCGCCATTCTACCCACTCGAAGACGGGA
CCGCCGGCGAGCAGCTGCACAAAGCCATGAAGCGCTACGCCCTGGTGCCCGGCACCATCGCCTTTACCGA
CGCACATATCGAGGTGGACATTACCTACGCCGAGTACTTCGAGATGAGCGTTCGGCTGGCAGAAGCTATG
AAGCGCTATGGGCTGAATACAAACCATCGGATCGTGGTGTGCAGCGAGAATAGCTTGCAGTTCTTCATGC
CCGTGTTGGGTGCCCTGTTCATCGGTGTGGCTGTGGCCCCAGCTAACGACATCTACAACGAGCGCGAGCT
GCTGAACAGCATGGGCATCAGCCAGCCCACCGTCGTATTCGTGAGCAAGAAAGGGCTGCAAAAGATCCTC
AACGTGCAAAAGAAGCTACCGATCATACAAAAGATCATCATCATGGATAGCAAGACCGACTACCAGGGCT
TCCAAAGCATGTACACCTTCGTGACTTCCCATTTGCCACCCGGCTTCAACGAGTACGACTTCGTGCCCGA
GAGCTTCGACCGGGACAAAACCATCGCCCTGATCATGAACAGTAGTGGCAGTACCGGATTGCCCAAGGGC
GTAGCCCTACCGCACCGCACCGCTTGTGTCCGATTCAGTCATGCCCGCGACCCCATCTTCGGCAACCAGA
TCATCCCCGACACCGCTATCCTCAGCGTGGTGCCATTTCACCACGGCTTCGGCATGTTCACCACGCTGGG
CTACTTGATCTGCGGCTTTCGGGTCGTGCTCATGTACCGCTTCGAGGAGGAGCTATTCTTGCGCAGCTTG
CAAGACTATAAGATTCAATCTGCCCTGCTGGTGCCCACACTATTTAGCTTCTTCGCTAAGAGCACTCTCA
TCGACAAGTACGACCTAAGCAACTTGCACGAGATCGCCAGCGGCGGGGCGCCGCTCAGCAAGGAGGTAGG
TGAGGCCGTGGCCAAACGCTTCCACCTACCAGGCATCCGCCAGGGCTACGGCCTGACAGAAACAACCAGC
GCCATTCTGATCACCCCCGAAGGGGACGACAAGCCTGGCGCAGTAGGCAAGGTGGTGCCCTTCTTCGAGG
CTAAGGTGGTGGACTTGGACACCGGTAAGACACTGGGTGTGAACCAGCGCGGCGAGCTGTGCGTCCGTGG
CCCCATGATCATGAGCGGCTACGTTAACAACCCCGAGGCTACAAACGCTCTCATCGACAAGGACGGCTGG
CTGCACAGCGGCGACATCGCCTACTGGGACGAGGACGAGCACTTCTTCATCGTGGACCGGCTGAAGAGCC
TGATCAAATACAAGGGCTACCAGGTAGCCCCAGCCGAACTGGAGAGCATCCTGCTGCAACACCCCAACAT
CTTCGACGCCGGGGTCGCCGGCCTGCCCGACGACGATGCCGGCGAGCTGCCCGCCGCAGTCGTCGTGCTG
GAACACGGTAAAACCATGACCGAGAAGGAGATCGTGGACTATGTGGCCAGCCAGGTTACAACCGCCAAGA
AGCTGCGCGGTGGTGTTGTGTTCGTGGACGAGGTGCCTAAAGGACTGACCGGCAAGTTGGACGCCCGCAA
GATCCGCGAGATTCTCATTAAGGCCAAGAAGGGCGGCAAGATCGCCGTGTAATAATTCTAGAGTCGGGGC
GGCCGGCCGCTTCGAGCAGACATGATAAGATACATTGATGAGTTTGGACAAACCACAACTAGAATGCAGT
GAAAAAAATGCTTTATTTGTGAAATTTGTGATGCTATTGCTTTATTTGTAACCATTATAAGCTGCAATAA
ACAAGTTAACAACAACAATTGCATTCATTTTATGTTTCAGGTTCAGGGGGAGGTGTGGGAGGTTTTTTAA
AGCAAGTAAAACCTCTACAAATGTGGTAAAATCGATAAGGATCCGTCGACCGATGCCCTTGAGAGCCTTC
AACCCAGTCAGCTCCTTCCGGTGGGCGCGGGGCATGACTATCGTCGCCGCACTTATGACTGTCTTCTTTA
TCATGCAACTCGTAGGACAGGTGCCGGCAGCGCTCTTCCGCTTCCTCGCTCACTGACTCGCTGCGCTCGG
TCGTTCGGCTGCGGCGAGCGGTATCAGCTCACTCAAAGGCGGTAATACGGTTATCCACAGAATCAGGGGA
TAACGCAGGAAAGAACATGTGAGCAAAAGGCCAGCAAAAGGCCAGGAACCGTAAAAAGGCCGCGTTGCTG
GCGTTTTTCCATAGGCTCCGCCCCCCTGACGAGCATCACAAAAATCGACGCTCAAGTCAGAGGTGGCGAA
ACCCGACAGGACTATAAAGATACCAGGCGTTTCCCCCTGGAAGCTCCCTCGTGCGCTCTCCTGTTCCGAC
CCTGCCGCTTACCGGATACCTGTCCGCCTTTCTCCCTTCGGGAAGCGTGGCGCTTTCTCATAGCTCACGC
TGTAGGTATCTCAGTTCGGTGTAGGTCGTTCGCTCCAAGCTGGGCTGTGTGCACGAACCCCCCGTTCAGC
CCGACCGCTGCGCCTTATCCGGTAACTATCGTCTTGAGTCCAACCCGGTAAGACACGACTTATCGCCACT
GGCAGCAGCCACTGGTAACAGGATTAGCAGAGCGAGGTATGTAGGCGGTGCTACAGAGTTCTTGAAGTGG
TGGCCTAACTACGGCTACACTAGAAGAACAGTATTTGGTATCTGCGCTCTGCTGAAGCCAGTTACCTTCG
GAAAAAGAGTTGGTAGCTCTTGATCCGGCAAACAAACCACCGCTGGTAGCGGTGGTTTTTTTGTTTGCAA
GCAGCAGATTACGCGCAGAAAAAAAGGATCTCAAGAAGATCCTTTGATCTTTTCTACGGGGTCTGACGCT
CAGTGGAACGAAAACTCACGTTAAGGGATTTTGGTCATGAGATTATCAAAAAGGATCTTCACCTAGATCC
TTTTAAATTAAAAATGA
